>Addgene plasmid #203795 | pminiTol2-4kb wnt3 promoter-Fzd1mApple | addgene full sequence | sequence record 401170 | Addgene NGS Result
CCAGCAACGCGGCCTTTTTACGGTTCCTGGCCTTTTGCTGGCCTTTTGCTCACATGTTCTTTCCTGCGTT
ATCCCCTGATTCTGTGGATAACCGTATTACCGCCTTTGAGTGAGCTGATACCGCTCGCCGCAGCCGAACG
ACCGAGCGCAGCGAGTCAGTGAGCGAGGAAGCGGAAGAGCGCCCAATACGCAAACCGCCTCTCCCCGCGC
GTTGGCCGATTCATTAATGCAGCTGGCACGACAGGTTTCCCGACTGGAAAGCGGGCAGTGAGCGCAACGC
AATTAATGTGAGTTAGCTCACTCATTAGGCACCCCAGGCTTTACACTTTATGCTTCCGGCTCGTATGTTG
TGTGGAATTGTGAGCGGATAACAATTTCACACAGGAAACAGCTATGACCATGATTACGCCAAGCTATTTA
GGTGACACTATAGAATACTCAAGCTATGCATCCAACGCGTTGGGAGCTCTCCCATATGGTCGAGCAGAGG
TGTAAAAAGTACTCAAAAATTTTACTCAAGTGAAAGTACAAGTACTTAGGGAAAATTTTACTCAATTAAA
AGTAAAAGTATCTGGCTAGAATCTTACTTGAGTAAAAGTAAAAAAGTACTCCATTAAAATTGTACTTGAG
TATTAAGGAAGTAAAAGTAAAAGCAAGAAAGAAAACTAGAGATTCTTGTTTAAGCTTCAATAAAAGAAGT
GTCTGTTGTGGGGCCGAGGGTCCTGGGGGGCTGCGGAGCTTTAGGCATTGTCCTGGAGGGTGATTGAGAG
CGAGAGGAGGGGAGCCGAGAAGCATTGTGCGAGGACGGAGCCTTTCTAAAGGTGGTTATTAGGAGAGAAA
TGGTGTGGGGGTGGCTGTTGACTCTTCATCTTGTGTGAACAAAGTATCTGGCGTATAGCTTTCTCTCTCT
CTCTCTCGCTCTCTTGCGGCTTTCGCTTTACGACGGCCATGAATACTCTCGGCGGGCTCGCCCAGACCTG
CGCGAAGGCTTATTGTCCGGCTTAAGTGCGGTTTAATTAAGCGAGCTCTGTGTCCTGAGAGAAGAGAGGA
GCTTTAGAGCGCTCGGGTCCTGCGGAGATGCAGAGGATGATGCGTAATATCAGGGCTATTGAAGGGGAAA
GTGTTTGCGGCTCTAATGAAAAAGGTTTGTTTGGGGGGGATGAGTGGGGAGGGGATTGAGGAGTGTCTGG
CCTTTGTCTCCAGCTTACAAAGTAGGGACAAAAGCAGTGATATTATACAAATGCACCCATTTCCAGGACA
TGATGCGAGGACGGGGGCCTGGAGATGGGTCGGACTGCTCCATCTCAGCCCCGTTGGCACCTTACAAAAT
GATTTTTTCCCCCCACCACAAAGATAGGCATTGGGGATAAACCCCGAGAGCTGGGGCTTCTGGGTACCGC
AAATTTGGGGGTTGTGGACTTAAGCGGATTTTCTCTGCAACTGTAAGAACAAGCTAATTCCTCAGACCTC
CTTTATCTCTAACATGGTAATAACAAACAATGAAATTCTGAAGAGAAAGGGGCAAAGGAAGAGGAGGGAG
GAGAGACGCAGACACAAAAGAAGGAGAGATGGAGGGAATGAAAGAGAGGAGAGACGTGTGTGAGGAGAGG
GTGGGCTTGGGCGTGTTAAGAAACTTTCTCGCTCTAGTGTTATGTGTGAACACTCTGCTAATCCAGGTTT
TATTGCTTGCCTGTGTCCGGCCACACTGTCCGGATTGAGTGTGTGTCAGGGATAGTGGGGGTCTACACAT
GTCCCTCTTTGAGGAAAGCCTGAGAAAGAGCCGGACCTGGTTACGGCCGTTTTGGGGTCGCCTAAGAAAC
CTGCACCACAGGGGTCCTCTGTGTATGTCTCTGAATTCAACGTGCATGTTGCTAGCAAACACATACGGAT
TAATGCTAATGATGAAGGTGTGGCTATATTAGGTACAAAAAAAAACTTTGACAATAGTTGTATAAACTCC
TGTCAACAGTCCATCAATGTATGAAGCAGAACTCGCTTTGAAACCAAACATTGTTGTGTGGGTCCATTTG
GACCAGTTTAAGGAAATCTTTTGCCCTATAAATTCCAGCCTGCATGAATTTTTATGATTATTGCTCATAA
ACATACTTTTAAAAATGTGCATTTTAACTAACTATCAACTTGTGCCCGTCCACTCAAAGGAAGCCAAAAG
GGTGTCTCTCCCAGATCACAGGGACTACCTTGTGGGTGTGTAGGGTGATGTATTAGCTAGGCGCTAATAA
AATGCAGGAGTGTCCACAAACATGACTTAATGAGGGAGGATGAGAGACTCCTGACCCAGAGGTCAAAGCT
CCGGGCGACTCTCTTTATTCCCATTGATCTGCTGGTGCACTTCATTTCCATGCTCTAGGGCCCACTTCAG
TAAATTCATTAAGTGCGATTGATACGAGAATCAAGACTTCCTCCAAAACACAATGGCTATGCTAGGAGGG
AATGGTCTTGTTTGTGCTGCAGCTATGTCAAGCATCTCTGGCTTTTGTCCTGGTTTCGCACCATTGCGGT
GCATGCTGGGGTTTGAGTCCTCGAGATTCTAATCGTAAGCTCATTTCCAGCTGGTTCGTTGTGTTGCGCC
CCTATGGCCTTGACCTGGGAAACGTGGTTTCAGTGTTGTTGAGATGCCGACCGCAGACCGTTCCTTGCCT
CCACTCGTAAATTACGCTCCGATCAGGTTTTCCCAGCCAATCCTGGCGAGCAGATCTGCATCTGTCACTC
TGCAAGAATGCTGAATCAAACCGCTGATCTAGGCACAATACAGCTGATGGAAAGCAGATCTTTATTCCAA
CATCAGGAACGTAGCACGAGCCGAGTGCTTCTGGAAGCTGCAATTTAACCAACAGGTTCATATCTGATGA
GATCAAGGATGCATCATCCTGGAAGAAACACTGTGATGAACATTTAAGATGTCAGAATGACCCGTCATGC
CTCTGAGCTGAGTCCCCGCACAGCGCTTATTCTTTTGAAGAGGGAGAATAAAAGCAAAAAAACAGAGGCG
ATGGAAATATGACATCCAGACCGCGGTCAGAACTGTGAGTGTCTCTCCTGGGCTCCTATGGTTGTGGTGC
ACAGTCCATGTCCCTGCTATGAGTTAGATAGACAGATGCACTGGCAGATAGACAGACAGACAGGCTTTAC
TACTTGGTCGCTGGATTGCAGGAAAGAGCTTTATCCAACCAGAGTCAAGCAAGCAACATGGGACAATAAC
ATAATTAAATATTCTGGGGAAAAGTGGCACTTATGCAAATGTTTTTTGTAATGGGTTGGAGAAAATTGGC
CGGAACCTACATAATTTTTAATGACAGGATGATTCATTTGTGAAATTGTAATTCAAAGAAATTCAGTAAA
CTAACTAACAATCTAAAAAATTCTTTGATTTGCAGTTTAATTCTACTTCCTAACATTGATTTGTTTCAAC
TTTATTCAAATGGCAAAACTAAATTAGTACTCAAAGCTCCAAATGATATGATTCCTAGACTGTTTAAAGT
GCTAAAAGTGCCAAAACTTACAGCTACCCACATGAACTTATATTTCATTCTGCCTCCATTTGCAATTCCT
CCAGTGTTTGTACCTGAAACTGTTGTCAGTTCTCACCTCTGTCCTGCCGTTCATTCTGACACAGAGACTC
TATATTTGAATGTATTGTCAACTTCTAATGCCGTGTCTACTACTCTGTGCTGTCTGCTCTCATCCCATCC
GAATGACAATAGTGTTTATGTAAAATGTGCTGCCTTTGGGCCGCTGGGGCACAGAACACTGCATGCCTGG
CCCTGCCACACCACCTTTTACGGCTTTTTATTGTGTTGCCTTTGTGTCACAAGGGGAGGACGCGGCCATC
AAAATTCTCCAAGACAAAATTCTTGAATGTATGTGCACGCACACGCATCCGGAACAATTAGTTCAGGAGC
ACGGGTGCTTAAAAAACGGAGACGACACTTCTCGCCACCACCTCCTCGCCGAGCAGCAGGCCCGAGTCTG
GCACAGCTGGGTTTCCTTGATGCTAACGCAGACAATATAGATCTTAATAAGACAAATCTACCTCTCCGAA
ACTCAGTCCTGACACCCTTTCATTCTTATTCCCTCCCAGCCTCCTCTCTCTCTCTCTCTCTCTTTCTTTC
TTTCTTTGCTACATTACCAGGGGGTGGTGCATGATTGACAGATGGGCAGGAATAATAATTTTTTTTTTTT
TTTTGCGTAACCTAAGGCCATGCTCTGTGATTGGCTTGCCAGCTGACATCTCCAAACCTCTCTTGTCGTT
TTTTTCCCCTCTCTCTCTCTCGCTTTCTCTCTCTCACTCTCTCTCTCTAATATTGGCCCTGATGATCCTA
AGGGGAAAAAAGTGGGGAGAGAAAAAGATATGTACCTTAGGGAAGAACCTCAGTAAGAGGGAGGGAATCA
GAGGACGAGTAGGAGCGTGTGTGCGAGTGTGTGAAAGAGACACTTACTCTCCTAACTACTACTGGAAGAC
ACACACTTTTCTCACCCAACTCAAAGCAGCAGCAAACCTTGGAGAATTGTTTTATTTTTGTTTTTTCGCG
AACCCCCCTAAAAAAATTCCTAATTATTCTCTCAAGCATCCATCTTTGCCTTGCCGGGATTTAATTTTCA
CCCCCTCTCTAGGAATCCTATGTACTGATCAATAGACCCTTTCCATCCACACAAGACATACCTCGTTTCT
CACCGCACACCGAAAGTATGGCCGCGCGCGCGCTCTTCCTGATCGCCCTCGGAGCTCTGAGCGCCCGCGC
GCAGTACGGAGACCGCGGAATGTCGGTGCCCGAGCATGGCTTCTGCCAGCCCATCTCCATCCCTCTGTGC
ACGGACATCGCCTACAACGAGACCATCATGCCCAACCTGCTCGGCCACACCAACCAGGAGGACGCGGGAC
TGGAAGTGCACCAGTTTTACCCGCTGGTGAAAGTGCAGTGCTCGCCAGACCTCAAGTTCTTCCTGTGCTC
CATGTACGCGCCGGTGTGCACGGTGCTGGAGCAGGCGCTGCCGCCGTGCCGGTCCCTCTGCGAGCGCGCG
CGTCAGGGCTGCGAGGCGCTGATGAATAAATTCGGCTTCCAGTGGCCGGAGAGCCTGGCGTGCGAGTCCT
TCCCGGTGCACGGCGGAGAGCTCTGCGTGGGACAGAACACCACCGGGCCGAGCCCCCCAGTCAGCCCGAC
TCCCGACGCGACGCAGGCGCCTCCGGAGCCCTCCCAGCGCGGCCGCTTCCAGTGCCCGCCGTCGCTCAGA
GTCCCCCCGTACCTCAACTACCGCTTCATGGGAGAGGACAACTGCGGAGCGCCCTGCGAGCCCAGAAAAC
TGCACGGCATGATGTACTTCAGCGAGGACGAGCAGAAGTTTGCGCGCATCTGGATCGGGATCTGGTCCGT
CCTATGCTGCGCTTCAACTTTATTCACAGTTCTGACTTATCTGGTGGACATGAAGCGCTTCAGCTACCCG
GAGAGACCCATCATATTCCTGTCCGGCTGCTACACCATGGTGTCCATCGCCTACATCGCCGGATTTCTCC
TGGAGGACAAGGTTGTCTGCAACGAGCAGTTCGAGAACGAGTTCAGGACTGTGGTTCAGGGCACCAAGAA
GGAAGGCTGCACCATATTGTTCATGATGCTGTACTTCTTCAGCATGTCCAGCTCCATCTGGTGGGTGATC
CTGGCGCTCACCTGGTTCCTGGCGGCCGGGATGAAATGGGGTCACGAGGCCATCGAGGCCAACTCGCAGT
ACTTCCACCTCGCGGCCTGGGCAGTGCCCGCCATCAAAACCATCACCATCCTGGCTGTGGGTCAGGTGGA
CGGGGACGTGCTCAGCGGGGTGTGCTTTGTGGGCATCAACAGCGTGGACGCGCTGCGCGGATTCGTGCTC
GCGCCGCTCTTCGTGTACCTGTTCATCGGCACCTCTTTCCTCCTGGCGGGATTCGTGTCGTTGTTCCGCA
TCAGGACCATCATGAAGCACGACGGCACTAAAACGGAGAAGCTGGAGAAGCTTATGGTGCGGATCGGGAT
CTTCAGCGTGCTCTACACGGTTCCGGCCACCATCGTGATCGCCTGTTACTTCTACGAGCAGGCCTTCCGC
GCGCACTGGGAGCAGACGTGGAGCGCGCACTCGTGCAAGACATACGCGGTGCCGTGTCCCGCGCACAACC
CGCAGATGAACCCGGACTTCACGGTGTTCATGATCAAGTACCTGATGACCCTGATCGTGGGCATCACCTC
CGGCTTCTGGATATGGTCTGGAAAGACGCTCAATTCCTGGAGGAAGTTTTACACGAGACTGGCGAACAGC
AAACAGGGAGAAACCACAGTGGGAGGAGGATCAGGAGGAGGATCAATGGTGAGCAAGGGCGAGGAGAATA
ACATGGCCATCATCAAGGAGTTCATGCGCTTCAAGGTGCACATGGAGGGCTCCGTGAACGGCCACGAGTT
CGAGATCGAGGGCGAGGGCGAGGGCCGCCCCTACGAGGCCTTTCAGACCGCTAAGCTGAAGGTGACCAAG
GGTGGCCCCCTGCCCTTCGCCTGGGACATCCTGTCCCCTCAGTTCATGTACGGCTCCAAGGTCTACATTA
AGCACCCAGCCGACATCCCCGACTACTTCAAGCTGTCCTTCCCCGAGGGCTTCAGGTGGGAGCGCGTGAT
GAACTTCGAGGACGGCGGCATTATTCACGTTAACCAGGACTCCTCCCTGCAGGACGGCGTGTTCATCTAC
AAGGTGAAGCTGCGCGGCACCAACTTCCCCTCCGACGGCCCCGTAATGCAGAAGAAGACCATGGGCTGGG
AGGCCTCCGAGGAGCGGATGTACCCCGAGGACGGCGCCCTGAAGAGCGAGATCAAGAAGAGGCTGAAGCT
GAAGGACGGCGGCCACTACGCCGCCGAGGTCAAGACCACCTACAAGGCCAAGAAGCCCGTGCAGCTGCCC
GGCGCCTACATCGTCGACATCAAGTTGGACATCGTGTCCCACAACGAGGACTACACCATCGTGGAACAGT
ACGAACGCGCCGAGGGCCGCCACTCCACCGGCGGCATGGACGAGCTGTACAAGTAAGCTCTAGATGGCCA
GATCTATTTAAATTAAACTGGGCATCAGCGCAATTCAATTGGTTTGGTAATAGCAAGGGAAAATAGAATG
AAGTGATCTCCAAAAAATAAGTACTTTTTGACTGTAAATAAAATTGTAAGGAGTAAAAAGTACTTTTTTT
TCTAAAAAAATGTAATTAAGTAAAAGTAAAAGTATTGATTTTTAATTGTACTCAAGTAAAGTAAAAATCC
CCAAAAATAATACTTAAGTACAGTAATCAAGTAAAATTACTCAAGTACTTTACACCTCTGGGCCCAATTC
GCCCTATAGTGAGTCGTATTACAATTCACTGGCCGTCGTTTTACAACGTCGTGACTGGGAAAACCCTGGC
GTTACCCAACTTAATCGCCTTGCAGCACATCCCCCTTTCGCCAGCTGGCGTAATAGCGAAGAGGCCCGCA
CCGATCGCCCTTCCCAACAGTTGCGCAGCCTGAATGGCGAATGG
[124 nt withheld, positions 7535-7658]
C
[91 nt withheld, positions 7660-7750]
A
[49 nt withheld, positions 7752-7800]
CCTTTGACGTTGGAGTCCACGTTCTTT
[37 nt withheld, positions 7828-7864]
ACCCTATCTCGGTCTATTCTTTTGATTTATAAGGGATTTTGCCGATTTCGGCCTATTGGTTAAAAAATGA
GCTGATTTAACAAAAATTTAACGCGAATTTTAACAAAATATTAACGCTTACAATTTCCTGATGCGGTATT
TTCTCCTTACGCATCTGTGCGGTATTTCACACCGCATCAGGTGGCACTTTTCGGGGAAATGTGCGCGGAA
CCCCTATTTGTTTATTTTTCTAAATACATTCAAATATGTATCCGCTCATGAGACAATAACCCTGATAAAT
GCTTCAATAATATTGAAAAAGGAAGAGTATGAGTATTCAACATTTCCGTGTCGCCCTTATTCCCTTTTTT
GCGGCATTTTGCCTTCCTGTTTTTGCTCACCCAGAAACGCTGGTGAAAGTAAAAGATGCTGAAGATCAGT
TGGGTGCACGAGTGGGTTACATCGAACTGGATCTCAACAGCGGTAAGATCCTTGAGAGTTTTCGCCCCGA
AGAACGTTTTCCAATGATGAGCACTTTTAAAGTTCTGCTATGTGGCGCGGTATTATCCCGTATTGACGCC
GGGCAAGAGCAACTCGGTCGCCGCATACACTATTCTCAGAATGACTTGGTTGAGTACTCACCAGTCACAG
AAAAGCATCTTACGGATGGCATGACAGTAAGAGAATTATGCAGTGCTGCCATAACCATGAGTGATAACAC
TGCGGCCAACTTACTTCTGACAACGATCGGAGGACCGAAGGAGCTAACCGCTTTTTTGCACAACATGGGG
GATCATGTAACTCGCCTTGATCGTTGGGAACCGGAGCTGAATGAAGCCATACCAAACGACGAGCGTGACA
CCACGATGCCTGTAGCAATGGCAACAACGTTGCGCAAACTATTAACTGGCGAACTACTTACTCTAGCTTC
CCGGCAACAATTAATAGACTGGATGGAGGCGGATAAAGTTGCAGGACCACTTCTGCGCTCGGCCCTTCCG
GCTGGCTGGTTTATTGCTGATAAATCTGGAGCCGGTGAGCGTGGGTCTCGCGGTATCATTGCAGCACTGG
GGCCAGATGGTAAGCCCTCCCGTATCGTAGTTATCTACACGACGGGGAGTCAGGCAACTATGGATGAACG
AAATAGACAGATCGCTGAGATAGGTGCCTCACTGATTAAGCATTGGTAACTGTCAGACCAAGTTTACTCA
TATATACTTTAGATTGATTTAAAACTTCATTTTTAATTTAAAAGGATCTAGGTGAAGATCCTTTTTGATA
ATCTCATGACCAAAATCCCTTAACGTGAGTTTTCGTTCCACTGAGCGTCAGACCCCGTAGAAAAGATCAA
AGGATCTTCTTGAGATCCTTTTTTTCTGCGCGTAATCTGCTGCTTGCAAACAAAAAAACCACCGCTACCA
GCGGTGGTTTGTTTGCCGGATCAAGAGCTACCAACTCTTTTTCCGAAGGTAACTGGCTTCAGCAGAGCGC
AGATACCAAATACTGTTCTTCTAGTGTAGCCGTAGTTAGGCCACCACTTCAAGAACTCTGTAGCACCGCC
TACATACCTCGCTCTGCTAATCCTGTTACCAGTGGCTGCTGCCAGTGGCGATAAGTCGTGTCTTACCGGG
TTGGACTCAAGACGATAGTTACCGGATAAGGCGCAGCGGTCGGGCTGAACGGGGGGTTCGTGCACACAGC
CCAGCTTGGAGCGAACGACCTACACCGAACTGAGATACCTACAGCGTGAGCTATGAGAAAGCGCCACGCT
TCCCGAAGGGAGAAAGGCGGACAGGTATCCGGTAAGCGGCAGGGTCGGAACAGGAGAGCGCACGAGGGAG
CTTCCAGGGGGAAACGCCTGGTATCTTTATAGTCCTGTCGGGTTTCGCCACCTCTGACTTGAGCGTCGAT
TTTTGTGATGCTCGTCAGGGGGGCGGAGCCTATGGAAAAACG
Features (pLannotate 1.2.2; 15 found; start..end, strand, type, name):
     44..177     +  rep_origin     RSF ori (fragment): Plasmids containing the RSF 1030 origin of replication can be propagated in E. coli cells that contain additional plasmids with compatible origins.
    179..271     +  CDS            lacI (fragment): lac repressor; lacI; The lac repressor binds to the lac operator to inhibit transcription in E. coli. This inhibition can be relieved by adding lactose or isopropyl-β-D-thiogalactopyranoside (IPTG).
    284..305     +  protein_bind   CAP binding site: CAP binding activates transcription in the presence of cAMP. E. coli catabolite activator protein
    320..350     +  promoter       lac promoter: promoter for the E. coli lac operon
    358..374     +  protein_bind   lac operator: The lac repressor binds to the lac operator to inhibit transcription in E. coli. This inhibition can be relieved by adding lactose or isopropyl-β-D-thiogalactopyranoside (IPTG). lac repressor encoded by lacI
    416..434     +  promoter       SP6 promoter: promoter for bacteriophage SP6 RNA polymerase
   4747..6321    +  CDS            fzd1 (fragment): FZD1_XENLA - Also known as fz1. Experimental evidence at protein level: Swiss-Prot protein existence level 1. Receptor for Wnt proteins. Functions in the canonical Wnt/beta-catenin signaling pathway (PubMed:10969734). The canonical Wnt/beta-catenin signaling pathway leads to the activation of disheveled proteins, inhibition of GSK-3 kinase, nuclear accumulation of beta-catenin and activation of Wnt target genes (PubMed:10969734). A second signaling pathway involving PKC and calcium fluxes has been seen for some family members, but it is not yet clear if it represents a distinct pathway or if i
   6346..7056    +  CDS            mApple: photostable monomeric derivative of DsRed (Shaner et al., 2008) mammalian codon-optimized
   7353..7371    -  promoter       T7 promoter: promoter for bacteriophage T7 RNA polymerase
   7374..7531    +  CDS            lacZα (fragment): LacZα fragment of β-galactosidase; lacZ fragment
   7535..7963    +  rep_origin     f1 ori (sequence partly withheld): f1 bacteriophage origin of replication; arrow indicates direction of (+) strand synthesis
   7991..8041    -  misc_feature   bom (fragment): basis of mobility region from pBR322
   8068..8172    +  promoter       AmpR promoter: bla
   8173..9033    +  CDS            AmpR: β-lactamase; bla; confers resistance to ampicillin, carbenicillin, and related antibiotics
   9204..9792    +  rep_origin     ori: high-copy-number ColE1/pMB1/pBR322/pUC origin of replication
