[The description below was written by a language model from this plasmid's Addgene catalogue record and pLannotate feature annotations shown in this document.]
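Description:
pminiTol2-4kb wnt3 promoter-Fzd1mApple is a zebrafish transgenesis plasmid of about 9.8 kb, built on the pminiTol2 backbone, a minimal Tol2 transposon donor vector. It is maintained in E. coli through a high-copy ColE1/pUC-type origin and selected with ampicillin via the β-lactamase gene and its own promoter. The annotated backbone also carries an f1 phage origin and leftovers of a standard cloning vector: CAP site, lac promoter and operator, a lacZα fragment, and SP6 and T7 phage promoters flanking the insert region. The short hits called as RSF ori, lacI and bom are fragments and probably have no functional role. The feature table does not annotate the Tol2 terminal repeats, so their positions cannot be given, although the backbone name and stated purpose imply that they bracket the cargo.

The payload, assembled by Gibson cloning, is a roughly 6.7 kb cassette in which a 4 kb zebrafish wnt3 promoter fragment drives zebrafish fzd1 (frizzled class receptor 1, a Wnt receptor) fused at its C terminus to mApple, a photostable monomeric red fluorescent protein derived from DsRed. The promoter itself is unannotated but corresponds to the large unlabelled stretch upstream of the fzd1 coding sequence. That coding sequence was identified by homology to the Xenopus orthologue, whereas the catalogue lists the species as zebrafish. No polyadenylation signal is annotated downstream of mApple.

When Tol2 transposase is supplied, the transposon cargo can integrate into the zebrafish genome, giving transgenic lines that express red-labelled Fzd1 in wnt3-expressing domains. The associated work concerns Wnt3 distribution and molecular interactions in the zebrafish brain, which is consistent with using the construct to image the receptor in vivo.
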