Addgene plasmid #203795: pminiTol2-4kb wnt3 promoter-Fzd1mApple
Purpose: Tol2 based genomic integration of zebrafish 4kb Wnt3 promoter driving the expression of Fzd1-mApple for zebrafish transgenesis
Depositing lab: Thorsten Wohland. Depositing organization: National University of Singapore. Publication: Wnt3 distribution in the zebrafish brain is determined by expression, diffusion and multiple molecular interactions. Veerapathiran S, Teh C, Zhu S, Kartigayen I, Korzh V, Matsudaira PT, Wohland T. Elife. 2020 Nov 25;9:e59489. doi: 10.7554/eLife.59489. PubMed 33236989.
Backbone
  Vector backbone: pminiTol2
  Backbone size w/o insert (bp): 3430
  Vector type: Zebrafish Expression
Growth in bacteria
  Bacterial resistance: Ampicillin, 100 μg/mL
  Growth temperature: 37°C
  Growth strain: DH5alpha
  Copy number: Unknown
Gene/Insert
  Gene/Insert name: Fzd1 (alt name: frizzled class receptor 1)
  Species: D. rerio (zebrafish)
  Insert size (bp): 6684
  Entrez Gene: fzd1 (a.k.a. fz10, fz3, zg03, zg10, zgc:194761, zgc:194774)
  Promoter: 4kb Wnt3 promoter
  Tag / fusion protein: mApple (C terminal on insert)
  Cloning method: Gibson Cloning
Terms and licenses: Academic/Nonprofit Terms; Industry Terms: Not Available to Industry
How to cite: pminiTol2-4kb wnt3 promoter-Fzd1mApple was a gift from Thorsten Wohland (Addgene plasmid # 203795 ; http://n2t.net/addgene:203795 ; RRID:Addgene_203795)
